>Addgene plasmid #214908 | TR01F/hFGFR3-G380R-V5 | addgene full sequence | sequence record 426112 | Addgene NGS Result
ACTCTTCCTTTTTCAATATTATTGAAGCATTTATCAGGGTTATTGTCTCATGAGCGGATACATATTTGAA
TGTATTTAGAAAAATAAACAAATAGGGGTTCCGCGCACATTTCCCCGAAAAGTGCCACCTAAATTGTAAG
CGTTAATATTTTGTTAAAATTCGCGTTAAATTTTTGTTAAATCAGCTCATTTTTTAACCAATAGGCCGAA
ATCGGCAAAATCCCTTATAAATCAAAAGAATAGACCGAGATAGGGT
[37 nt withheld, positions 257-293]
AAAGAACGTGGACTCCAACGTCAAAGG
[49 nt withheld, positions 321-369]
T
[91 nt withheld, positions 371-461]
G
[124 nt withheld, positions 463-586]
CCCATTCGCCATTCAGGCTGCGCAACTGTTGGGAAGGGCGATCGGTGCGGGCCTCTTCGCTATTACGCCA
GCTGGCGAAAGGGGGATGTGCTGCAAGGCGATTAAGTTGGGTAACGCCAGGGTTTTCCCAGTCACGACGT
TGTAAAACGACGGCCAGTGAGCGCGCCTCGTTCATTCACGTTTTTGAACCCGTGGAGGACGGGCAGACTC
GCGGTGCAAATGTGTTTTACAGCGTGATGGAGCAGATGAAGATGCTCGACACGCTGCAGAACACGCAGCT
AGATTAACCCTAGAAAGATAATCATATTGTGACGTACGTTAAAGATAATCATGTGTAAAATTGACGCATG
TGTTTTATCGGTCTGTATATCGAGGTTTATTTATTAATTTGAATAGATATTAAGTTTTATTATATTTACA
CTTACATACTAATAATAAATTCAACAAACAATTTATTTATGTTTATTTATTTATTAAAAAAAACAAAAAC
TCAAAATTTCTTCTATAAAGTAACAAAACTTTTATGAGGGACAGCCCCCCCCCAAAGCCCCCAGGGATGT
AATTACGTCCCTCCCCCGCTAGGGGGCAGCAGCGAGCCGCCCGGGGCTCCGCTCCGGTCCGGCGCTCCCC
CCGCATCCCCGAGCCGGCAGCGTGCGGGGACAGCCCGGGCACGGGGAAGGTGGCACGGGATCGCTTTCCT
CTGAACGCTTCTCGCTGCTCTTTGAGCCTGCAGACACCTGGGGGGATACGGGGAAAAGGCCTCCACGGCC
ACTAGTATTATGCCCAGTACATGACCTTATGGGACTTTCCTACTTGGCAGTACATCTACGTAAACTAGCA
AAATAGGCTGTCCCCAGTGCAAGTGCAGGTGCCAGAACATTTCTCTGGCCTAACTGGCCGGTACCTGAGC
TCGCTAGCGGGAATTTCCGGGGACTTTCCGGGAATTTCCGGGGACTTTCCGGGAATTTCCAGATCGCTAT
TACCATGGTGATGCGGTTTTGGCAGTACATCAATGGGCGTGGATAGCGGTTTGACTCACGGGGATTTCCA
AGTCTCCACCCCATTGACGTCAATGGGAGTTTGTTTTGGCACCAAAATCAACGGGACTTTCCAAAATGTC
GTAACAACTCCGCCCCATTGACGCAAATGGGCGGTAGGCGTGTACGGTGGGAGGTCTATATAAGCAGAGC
TCTCTGGCTAACTAGAGAACCCACTGCTTACTGGCTTATCGAAATTAATACGACTCACTATAGGGAGACC
CAAGCTGGCTAGTTAAGCTTGGTACCGAGCTCGGATCCAGTACCCTTCACCCACGACCCCACCATGGGCG
CCCCTGCCTGCGCCCTCGCGCTCTGCGTGGCCGTGGCCATCGTGGCCGGCGCCTCCTCGGAGTCCTTGGG
GACGGAGCAGCGCGTCGTGGGGCGAGCGGCAGAAGTCCCGGGCCCAGAGCCCGGCCAGCAGGAGCAGTTG
GTCTTCGGCAGCGGGGATGCTGTGGAGCTGAGCTGTCCCCCGCCCGGGGGTGGTCCCATGGGGCCCACTG
TCTGGGTCAAGGATGGCACAGGGCTGGTGCCCTCGGAGCGTGTCCTGGTGGGGCCCCAGCGGCTGCAGGT
GCTGAATGCCTCCCACGAGGACTCCGGGGCCTACAGCTGCCGGCAGCGGCTCACGCAGCGCGTACTGTGC
CACTTCAGTGTGCGGGTGACAGACGCTCCATCCTCGGGAGATGACGAAGACGGGGAGGACGAGGCTGAGG
ACACAGGTGTGGACACAGGGGCCCCTTACTGGACACGGCCCGAGCGGATGGACAAGAAGCTGCTGGCCGT
GCCGGCCGCCAACACCGTCCGCTTCCGCTGCCCAGCCGCTGGCAACCCCACTCCCTCCATCTCCTGGCTG
AAGAACGGCAGGGAGTTCCGCGGCGAGCACCGCATTGGAGGCATCAAGCTGCGGCATCAGCAGTGGAGCC
TGGTCATGGAAAGCGTGGTGCCCTCGGACCGCGGCAACTACACCTGCGTCGTGGAGAACAAGTTTGGCAG
CATCCGGCAGACGTACACGCTGGACGTGCTGGAGCGCTCCCCGCACCGGCCCATCCTGCAGGCGGGGCTG
CCGGCCAACCAGACGGCGGTGCTGGGCAGCGACGTGGAGTTCCACTGCAAGGTGTACAGTGACGCACAGC
CCCACATCCAGTGGCTCAAGCACGTGGAGGTGAACGGCAGCAAGGTGGGCCCGGACGGCACACCCTACGT
TACCGTGCTCAAGACGGCGGGCGCTAACACCACCGACAAGGAGCTAGAGGTTCTCTCCTTGCACAACGTC
ACCTTTGAGGACGCCGGGGAGTACACCTGCCTGGCGGGCAATTCTATTGGGTTTTCTCATCACTCTGCGT
GGCTGGTGGTGCTGCCAGCCGAGGAGGAGCTGGTGGAGGCTGACGAGGCGGGCAGTGTGTATGCAGGCAT
CCTCAGCTACAGGGTGGGCTTCTTCCTGTTCATCCTGGTGGTGGCGGCTGTGACGCTCTGCCGCCTGCGC
AGCCCCCCCAAGAAAGGCCTGGGCTCCCCCACCGTGCACAAGATCTCCCGCTTCCCGCTCAAGCGACAGG
TGTCCCTGGAGTCCAACGCGTCCATGAGCTCCAACACACCACTGGTGCGCATCGCAAGGCTGTCCTCAGG
GGAGGGCCCCACGCTGGCCAATGTCTCCGAGCTCGAGCTGCCTGCCGACCCCAAATGGGAGCTGTCTCGG
GCCCGGCTGACCCTGGGCAAGCCCCTTGGGGAGGGCTGCTTCGGCCAGGTGGTCATGGCGGAGGCCATCG
GCATTGACAAGGACCGGGCCGCCAAGCCTGTCACCGTAGCCGTGAAGATGCTGAAAGACGATGCCACTGA
CAAGGACCTGTCGGACCTGGTGTCTGAGATGGAGATGATGAAGATGATCGGGAAACACAAAAACATCATC
AACCTGCTGGGCGCCTGCACGCAGGGCGGGCCCCTGTACGTGCTGGTTGAGTACGCGGCCAAGGGTAACC
TGCGGGAGTTTCTGCGGGCGCGGCGGCCCCCGGGCCTGGACTACTCCTTCGACACCTGCAAGCCGCCCGA
GGAGCAGCTCACCTTCAAGGACCTGGTGTCCTGTGCCTACCAGGTGGCCCGGGGCATGGAGTACTTGGCC
TCCCAGAAGTGCATCCACAGGGACCTGGCTGCCCGCAATGTGCTGGTGACCGAGGACAACGTGATGAAGA
TCGCAGACTTCGGGCTGGCCCGGGACGTGCACAACCTCGACTACTACAAGAAGACAACCAACGGCCGGCT
GCCCGTGAAGTGGATGGCGCCTGAGGCCTTGTTTGACCGAGTCTACACTCACCAGAGTGACGTCTGGTCC
TTTGGGGTCCTGCTCTGGGAGATCTTCACGCTGGGGGGCTCCCCGTACCCCGGCATCCCTGTGGAGGAGC
TCTTCAAGCTGCTGAAGGAGGGCCACCGCATGGACAAGCCCGCCAACTGCACACACGACCTGTACATGAT
CATGCGGGAGTGCTGGCATGCCGCGCCCTCCCAGAGGCCCACCTTCAAGCAGCTGGTGGAGGACCTGGAC
CGTGTCCTTACCGTGACGTCCACCGACGAGTACCTGGACCTGTCGGCGCCTTTCGAGCAGTACTCCCCGG
GTGGCCAGGACACCCCCAGCTCCAGCTCCTCAGGGGACGACTCCGTGTTTGCCCACGACCTGCTGCCCCC
GGCCCCACCCAGCAGTGGGGGCTCGCGGACGGCCAAGGGTCAAGACAATTCTGCAGATATCCAGCACAGT
GGCGGCCGCTCGAGTCTAGAGGGCCCGCGGTTCGAAGGTAAGCCTATCCCTAACCCTCTCCTCGGTCTCG
ATTCTACGCGTACCGGTCATCATCACCATCACCATTGAGTTTAAACCCTAGAGTCGGGGCGGCCGGCCGC
TTCGAGCAGACATGATAAGATACATTGATGAGTTTGGACAAACCACAACTAGAATGCAGTGAAAAAAATG
CTTTATTTGTGAAATTTGTGATGCTATTGCTTTATTTGTAACCATTATAAGCTGCAATAAACAAGTTAAC
AACAACAATTGCATTCATTTTATGTTTCAGGTTCAGGGGGAGGTGTGGGAGGTTTTTTAAAGCAAGTAAA
ACCTCTACAAATGTGGTAAAATCGATAAGGATCCGTTTGCGTATTGGGCGCTCTTCCGCTGATCTGCGCA
GCACCATGGCCTGAAATAACCTCTGAAAGAGGAACTTGGTTAGCTACCTTCTAAATCGGATCCGCGGCCG
CGAAGGATCTGCGATCGCTCCGGTGCCCGTCAGTGGGCAGAGCGCACATCGCCCACAGTCCCCGAGAAGT
TGGGGGGAGGGGTCGGCAATTGAACGGGTGCCTAGAGAAGGTGGCGCGGGGTAAACTGGGAAAGTGATGT
CGTGTACTGGCTCCGCCTTTTTCCCGAGGGTGGGGGAGAACCGTATATAAGTGCAGTAGTCGCCGTGAAC
GTTCTTTTTCGCAACGGGTTTGCCGCCAGAACACAGCTGAAGCTTCGAGGGGCTCGCATCTCTCCTTCAC
GCGCCCGCCGCCCTACCTGAGGCCGCCATCCACGCCGGTTGAGTCGCGTTCTGCCGCCTCCCGCCTGTGG
TGCCTCCTGAACTGCGTCCGCCGTCTAGGTAAGTTTAAAGCTCAGGTCGAGACCGGGCCTTTGTCCGGCG
CTCCCTTGGAGCCTACCTAGACTCAGCCGGCTCTCCACGCTTTGCCTGACCCTGCTTGCTCAACTCTACG
TCTTTGTTTCGTTTTCTGTTCTGCGCCGTTACAGATCCAAGCTGTGACCGGCGCCTACGCTAGACGCCAC
CATGGAGAGCGACGAGAGCGGCCTGCCCGCCATGGAGATCGAGTGCCGCATCACCGGCACCCTGAACGGC
GTGGAGTTCGAGCTGGTGGGCGGCGGAGAGGGCACCCCCAAGCAGGGCCGCATGACCAACAAGATGAAGA
GCACCAAAGGCGCCCTGACCTTCAGCCCCTACCTGCTGAGCCACGTGATGGGCTACGGCTTCTACCACTT
CGGCACCTACCCCAGCGGCTACGAGAACCCCTTCCTGCACGCCATCAACAACGGCGGCTACACCAACACC
CGCATCGAGAAGTACGAGGACGGCGGCGTGCTGCACGTGAGCTTCAGCTACCGCTACGAGGCCGGCCGCG
TGATCGGCGACTTCAAGGTGGTGGGCACCGGCTTCCCCGAGGACAGCGTGATCTTCACCGACAAGATCAT
CCGCAGCAACGCCACCGTGGAGCACCTGCACCCCATGGGCGATAACGTGCTGGTGGGCAGCTTCGCCCGC
ACCTTCAGCCTGCGCGACGGCGGCTACTACAGCTTCGTGGTGGACAGCCACATGCACTTCAAGAGCGCCA
TCCACCCCAGCATCCTGCAGAACGGGGGCCCCATGTTCGCCTTCCGCCGCGTGGAGGAGCTGCACAGCAA
CACCGAGCTGGGCATCGTGGAGTACCAGCACGCCTTCAAGACCCCCATCGCCTTCGCCAGATCCCGCGCT
CAGTCGTCCAATTCTGCCGTGGACGGCACCGCCGGACCCGGCTCCACCGGATCTCGCGAGGGCAGAGGAA
GTCTTCTAACATGCGGTGACGTGGAGGAGAATCCCGGCCCTATGACCGAGTACAAGCCCACGGTGCGCCT
CGCCACCCGCGACGACGTCCCCAGGGCCGTACGCACCCTCGCCGCCGCGTTCGCCGACTACCCCGCCACG
CGCCACACCGTCGATCCGGACCGCCACATCGAGCGGGTCACCGAGCTGCAAGAACTCTTCCTCACGCGCG
TCGGGCTCGACATCGGCAAGGTGTGGGTCGCGGACGACGGCGCCGCGGTGGCGGTCTGGACCACGCCGGA
GAGCGTCGAAGCGGGGGCGGTGTTCGCCGAGATCGGCCCGCGCATGGCCGAGTTGAGCGGTTCCCGGCTG
GCCGCGCAGCAACAGATGGAAGGCCTCCTGGCGCCGCACCGGCCCAAGGAGCCCGCGTGGTTCCTGGCCA
CCGTCGGCGTCTCGCCCGACCACCAGGGCAAGGGTCTGGGCAGCGCCGTCGTGCTCCCCGGAGTGGAGGC
GGCCGAGCGCGCCGGGGTGCCCGCCTTCCTGGAGACCTCCGCGCCCCGCAACCTCCCCTTCTACGAGCGG
CTCGGCTTCACCGTCACCGCCGACGTCGAGGTGCCCGAAGGACCGCGCACCTGGTGCATGACCCGCAAGC
CCGGTGCCTGAAATCAACCTCTGGATTACAAAATTTGTGAAAGATTGACTGGTATTCTTAACTATGTTGC
TCCTTTTACGCTATGTGGATACGCTGCTTTAATGCCTTTGTATCATGCGTTAACTAAACTTGTTTATTGC
AGCTTATAATGGTTACAAATAAAGCAATAGCATCACAAATTTCACAAATAAAGCATTTTTTTCACTGCAT
TCTAGTTGTGGTTTGTCCAAACTCATCAATGTATCTTATCATGTCTGGAATTGACTCAAATGATGTCAAT
TAGTCTATCAGAAGCTCATCTGGTCTCCCTTCCGGGGGACAAGACATCCCTGTTTAATATTTAAACAGCA
GTGTTCCCAAACTGGGTTCTTATATCCCTTGCTCTGGTCAACCAGGTTGCAGGGTTTCCTGTCCTCACAG
GAACGAAGTCCCTAAAGAAACAGTGGCAGCCAGGTTTAGCCCCGGAATTGACTGGATTCCTTTTTTAGGG
CCCATTGGTATGGCTTTTTCCCCGTATCCCCCCAGGTGTCTGCAGGCTCAAAGAGCAGCGAGAAGCGTTC
AGAGGAAAGCGATCCCGTGCCACCTTCCCCGTGCCCGGGCTGTCCCCGCACGCTGCCGGCTCGGGGATGC
GGGGGGAGCGCCGGACCGGAGCGGAGCCCCGGGCGGCTCGCTGCTGCCCCCTAGCGGGGGAGGGACGTAA
TTACATCCCTGGGGGCTTTGGGGGGGGGCTGTCCCTGATATCTATAACAAGAAAATATATATATAATAAG
TTATCACGTAAGTAGAACATGAAATAACAATATAATTATCGTATGAGTTAAATCTTAAAAGTCACGTAAA
AGATAATCATGCGTCATTTTGACTCACGCGGTCGTTATAGTTCAAAATCAGTGACACTTACCGCATTGAC
AAGCACGCCTCACGGGAGCTCCAAGCGGCGACTGAGATGTCCTAAATGCACAGCGACGGATTCGCGCTAT
TTAGAAAGAGAGAGCAATATTTCAAGAATGCATGCGTCAATTTTACGCAGACTATCTTTCTAGGGTTAAT
CTAGCTGCATCAGGATCATATCGTCGGGTCTTTTTTCCGGCTCAGTCATCGCCCAAGCTGGCGCTATCTG
GGCATCGGGGAGGAAGAAGCCCGTGCCTTTTCCCGCGAGGTTGAAGCGGCATGGAAAGAGTTTGCCGAGG
ATGACTGCTGCTGCATTGACGTTGAGCGAAAACGCACGTTTACCATGATGATTCGGGAAGGTGTGGCCAT
GCACGCCTTTAACGGTGAACTGTTCGTTCAGGCCACCTGGGATACCAGTTCGTCGCGGCTTTTCCGGACA
CAGTTCCGGATGGTCAGCCCGAAGCGCATCAGCAACCCGAACAATACCGGCGACAGCCGGAACTGCCGTG
CCGGTGTGCAGATTAATGACAGCGGTGCGGCGCTGGGATATTACGTCAGCGAGGACGGGTATCCTGGCTG
GATGCCGCAGAAATGGACATGGATACCCCGTGAGTTACCCGGCGGGCGCGCTTGGCGTAATCATGGTCAT
AGCTGTTTCCTGTGTGAAATTGTTATCCGCTCACAATTCCACACAACATACGAGCCGGAAGCATAAAGTG
TAAAGCCTGGGGTGCCTAATGAGTGAGCTAACTCACATTAATTGCGTTGCGCTCACTGCCCGCTTTCCAG
TCGGGAAACCTGTCGTGCCAGCTGCATTAATGAATCGGCCAACGCGCGGGGAGAGGCGGTTTGCGTATTG
GGCGCTCTTCCGCTTCCTCGCTCACTGACTCGCTGCGCTCGGTCGTTCGGCTGCGGCGAGCGGTATCAGC
TCACTCAAAGGCGGTAATACGGTTATCCACAGAATCAGGGGATAACGCAGGAAAGAACATGTGAGCAAAA
GGCCAGCAAAAGGCCAGGAACCGTAAAAAGGCCGCGTTGCTGGCGTTTTTCCATAGGCTCCGCCCCCCTG
ACGAGCATCACAAAAATCGACGCTCAAGTCAGAGGTGGCGAAACCCGACAGGACTATAAAGATACCAGGC
GTTTCCCCCTGGAAGCTCCCTCGTGCGCTCTCCTGTTCCGACCCTGCCGCTTACCGGATACCTGTCCGCC
TTTCTCCCTTCGGGAAGCGTGGCGCTTTCTCATAGCTCACGCTGTAGGTATCTCAGTTCGGTGTAGGTCG
TTCGCTCCAAGCTGGGCTGTGTGCACGAACCCCCCGTTCAGCCCGACCGCTGCGCCTTATCCGGTAACTA
TCGTCTTGAGTCCAACCCGGTAAGACACGACTTATCGCCACTGGCAGCAGCCACTGGTAACAGGATTAGC
AGAGCGAGGTATGTAGGCGGTGCTACAGAGTTCTTGAAGTGGTGGCCTAACTACGGCTACACTAGAAGAA
CAGTATTTGGTATCTGCGCTCTGCTGAAGCCAGTTACCTTCGGAAAAAGAGTTGGTAGCTCTTGATCCGG
CAAACAAACCACCGCTGGTAGCGGTGGTTTTTTTGTTTGCAAGCAGCAGATTACGCGCAGAAAAAAAGGA
TCTCAAGAAGATCCTTTGATCTTTTCTACGGGGTCTGACGCTCAGTGGAACGAAAACTCACGTTAAGGGA
TTTTGGTCATGAGATTATCAAAAAGGATCTTCACCTAGATCCTTTTAAATTAAAAATGAAGTTTTAAATC
AATCTAAAGTATATATGAGTAAACTTGGTCTGACAGTTACCAATGCTTAATCAGTGAGGCACCTATCTCA
GCGATCTGTCTATTTCGTTCATCCATAGTTGCCTGACTCCCCGTCGTGTAGATAACTACGATACGGGAGG
GCTTACCATCTGGCCCCAGTGCTGCAATGATACCGCGAGACCCACGCTCACCGGCTCCAGATTTATCAGC
AATAAACCAGCCAGCCGGAAGGGCCGAGCGCAGAAGTGGTCCTGCAACTTTATCCGCCTCCATCCAGTCT
ATTAATTGTTGCCGGGAAGCTAGAGTAAGTAGTTCGCCAGTTAATAGTTTGCGCAACGTTGTTGCCATTG
CTACAGGCATCGTGGTGTCACGCTCGTCGTTTGGTATGGCTTCATTCAGCTCCGGTTCCCAACGATCAAG
GCGAGTTACATGATCCCCCATGTTGTGCAAAAAAGCGGTTAGCTCCTTCGGTCCTCCGATCGTTGTCAGA
AGTAAGTTGGCCGCAGTGTTATCACTCATGGTTATGGCAGCACTGCATAATTCTCTTACTGTCATGCCAT
CCGTAAGATGCTTTTCTGTGACTGGTGAGTACTCAACCAAGTCATTCTGAGAATAGTGTATGCGGCGACC
GAGTTGCTCTTGCCCGGCGTCAATACGGGATAATACCGCGCCACATAGCAGAACTTTAAAAGTGCTCATC
ATTGGAAAACGTTCTTCGGGGCGAAAACTCTCAAGGATCTTACCGCTGTTGAGATCCAGTTCGATGTAAC
CCACTCGTGCACCCAACTGATCTTCAGCATCTTTTACTTTCACCAGCGTTTCTGGGTGAGCAAAAACAGG
AAGGCAAAATGCCGCAAAAAAGGGAATAAGGGCGACACGGAAATGTTGAATACTCAT
Features (pLannotate 1.2.2; 27 found; start..end, strand, type, name):
      1..105     -  promoter       AmpR promoter: bla
    158..586     -  rep_origin     f1 ori (sequence partly withheld): f1 bacteriophage origin of replication; arrow indicates direction of (+) strand synthesis
    591..746     -  CDS            lacZα (fragment): LacZα fragment of β-galactosidase; lacZ fragment
    748..867     +  CDS            B (fragment): PORTL_LAMBD - Experimental evidence at protein level: Swiss-Prot protein existence level 1. Forms the portal vertex of the capsid (PubMed:6228056, PubMed:6232391). This portal plays critical roles in head assembly, genome packaging, neck/tail attachment, and genome ejection (Probable). The portal protein multimerizes as a single ring-shaped homododecamer arranged around a central channel (PubMed:6232391). Binds to the terminase subunits to form the packaging machine (PubMed:7799432). From Escherichia phage lambda (Bacteriophage lambda).
   1363..1418    +  enhancer       CMV enhancer (fragment): human cytomegalovirus immediate early enhancer
   1418..1472    +  misc_feature   pause site (fragment): RNA polymerase II transcriptional pause signal from the human α2 globin gene
   1574..1777    +  promoter       CMV promoter: human cytomegalovirus (CMV) immediate early promoter
   1773..1806    +  LTR            5' LTR (truncated) (fragment): truncated 5' long terminal repeat (LTR) from HIV-1
   1822..1840    +  promoter       T7 promoter: promoter for bacteriophage T7 RNA polymerase
   1910..4327    +  CDS            FGFR3: FGFR3_HUMAN - Also known as JTK4. Experimental evidence at protein level: Swiss-Prot protein existence level 1. Tyrosine-protein kinase that acts as cell-surface receptor for fibroblast growth factors and plays an essential role in the regulation of cell proliferation, differentiation and apoptosis. Plays an essential role in the regulation of chondrocyte differentiation, proliferation and apoptosis, and is required for normal skeleton development. Regulates both osteogenesis and postnatal bone mineralization by osteoblasts. Promotes apoptosis in chondrocytes, but can also promote cancer cell
   4403..4444    +  CDS            V5 tag: epitope tag from simian virus 5
   4522..4643    -  polyA_signal   SV40 poly(A) signal: SV40 polyadenylation signal
   4669..4800    -  CDS            LT_SV40 (fragment): Experimental evidence at protein level: Swiss-Prot protein existence level 1. Isoform 17kT antigen targets host RBL2 for degradation and promotes cell proliferation. Transactivates host cyclin A promoter through its J domain. From Simian virus 40 (SV40).
   4891..5102    +  promoter       EF-1α core promoter: core promoter for human elongation factor EF-1α
   5115..5383    +  LTR            5' LTR (truncated): truncated 5' long terminal repeat (LTR) from human T-cell leukemia virus (HTLV) type 1
   5440..6104    +  CDS            CopGFP (fragment): green fluorescent protein 2 from Pontellina plumata, also known as ppluGFP2 (Shagin et al., 2004)
   6228..6827    +  CDS            PuroR: puromycin N-acetyltransferase; pac from Streptomyces alboniger; confers resistance to puromycin
   6828..6934    +  misc_feature   WPRE (fragment): woodchuck hepatitis virus posttranscriptional regulatory element
   6943..7064    +  polyA_signal   SV40 poly(A) signal: SV40 polyadenylation signal
   7082..7174    +  ncRNA          G-CSF SLDE: Accession: RF00183 - G-CSF factor stem-loop destabilising element (SLDE)
   7871..8338    +  CDS            B (fragment): PORTL_LAMBD - Experimental evidence at protein level: Swiss-Prot protein existence level 1. Forms the portal vertex of the capsid (PubMed:6228056, PubMed:6232391). This portal plays critical roles in head assembly, genome packaging, neck/tail attachment, and genome ejection (Probable). The portal protein multimerizes as a single ring-shaped homododecamer arranged around a central channel (PubMed:6232391). Binds to the terminase subunits to form the packaging machine (PubMed:7799432). From Escherichia phage lambda (Bacteriophage lambda).
   8376..8392    -  protein_bind   lac operator: The lac repressor binds to the lac operator to inhibit transcription in E. coli. This inhibition can be relieved by adding lactose or isopropyl-β-D-thiogalactopyranoside (IPTG). lac repressor encoded by lacI
   8400..8430    -  promoter       lac promoter: promoter for the E. coli lac operon
   8445..8466    -  protein_bind   CAP binding site: CAP binding activates transcription in the presence of cAMP. E. coli catabolite activator protein
   8479..8571    -  CDS            lacI (fragment): lac repressor; lacI; The lac repressor binds to the lac operator to inhibit transcription in E. coli. This inhibition can be relieved by adding lactose or isopropyl-β-D-thiogalactopyranoside (IPTG).
   8754..9342    -  rep_origin     ori: high-copy-number ColE1/pMB1/pBR322/pUC origin of replication
   9513..10373   -  CDS            AmpR: β-lactamase; bla; confers resistance to ampicillin, carbenicillin, and related antibiotics
