[The description below was written by a language model from this plasmid's Addgene catalogue record and pLannotate feature annotations shown in this document.]
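Description:
TR01F/hFGFR3-G380R-V5 is a mammalian expression plasmid of about 10.4 kb built on the TR01F backbone. It is intended for PiggyBac transposon-mediated genomic integration and stable expression of a disease-associated human FGFR3 variant. In E. coli it is maintained as a high-copy plasmid through a ColE1/pUC-type origin and selected with ampicillin (AmpR/bla). An f1 origin and remnants of a lacZα/lac promoter cloning region are also present. The automated feature table does not annotate the PiggyBac terminal repeats themselves. Their positions therefore cannot be read from the record, although the stated purpose implies that they flank the mammalian cassettes.

The payload is the full-length human FGFR3 coding sequence carrying the G380R substitution, the variant associated with achondroplasia. FGFR3 is a receptor tyrosine kinase for fibroblast growth factors that regulates chondrocyte proliferation and differentiation. The catalogue lists the promoter as a truncated CMV promoter. This fits the annotation, which shows a CMV promoter with only a small enhancer fragment and a transcriptional pause-site fragment upstream. The insert is fused at its C terminus to a V5/His tag, of which only the V5 epitope is annotated, allowing detection with tag-specific antibodies. A T7 promoter lies just upstream of the coding sequence.

A second cassette uses the EF-1α core promoter with an HTLV-1 LTR segment to drive a CopGFP fragment followed by puromycin N-acetyltransferase. This cassette ends in a partial WPRE and an SV40 polyadenylation signal. It provides fluorescent identification and puromycin selection of cells that have integrated the construct. The plasmid suits the generation of stable cell lines for studying pathogenic FGFR3 signalling in skeletal dysplasia.
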