Addgene plasmid #214908: TR01F/hFGFR3-G380R-V5
Purpose: for PiggyBac mediated integration and stable expression of hFGFR3-G380R variant that is associated with Achondroplasia
Depositing lab: Pavel Krejčí. Depositing organization: Masaryk University. Publication: An RNA aptamer restores defective bone growth in FGFR3-related skeletal dysplasia in mice. Kimura T, Bosakova M, Nonaka Y, Hruba E, Yasuda K, Futakawa S, Kubota T, Fafilek B, Gregor T, Abraham SP, Gomolkova R, Belaskova S, Pesl M, Csukasi F, Duran I, Fujiwara M, Kavkova M, Zikmund T, Kaiser J, Buchtova M, Krakow D, Nakamura Y, Ozono K, Krejci P. Sci Transl Med. 2021 May 5;13(592):eaba4226. doi: 10.1126/scitranslmed.aba4226. PubMed 33952673.
Backbone
  Vector backbone: TR01F
  Vector type: Mammalian Expression
  Selectable markers: Puromycin
Growth in bacteria
  Bacterial resistance: Ampicillin, 100 μg/mL
  Growth temperature: 37°C
  Growth strain: DH5alpha
  Copy number: High Copy
Gene/Insert
  Gene/Insert name: FGFR3
  Species: H. sapiens (human)
  Mutation: G380R substitution
  Entrez Gene: FGFR3 (a.k.a. ACH, CD333, CEK2, HSFGFR3EX, JTK4)
  Promoter: truncated CMV promoter
  Tag / fusion protein: V5/His (C terminal on insert)
  Cloning method: Restriction Enzyme; 5′ cloning site Unknown (unknown if destroyed)
Resource information
  A portion of this plasmid was derived from a plasmid made by: The TR01F plasmid was obtained as a gift from Valeri Mossine (PMID: 24376882).
Terms and licenses: Academic/Nonprofit Terms; Industry Terms: Not Available to Industry
How to cite: TR01F/hFGFR3-G380R-V5 was a gift from Pavel Krejčí (Addgene plasmid # 214908 ; http://n2t.net/addgene:214908 ; RRID:Addgene_214908)
